Addgene plasmid #14131: pcDNA3 Flag TSC2 (S939A/T1462A)
Depositing lab: Brendan Manning. Publication: Identification of the tuberous sclerosis complex-2 tumor suppressor gene product tuberin as a target of the phosphoinositide 3-kinase/akt pathway. Manning BD, Tee AR, Logsdon MN, Blenis J, Cantley LC. Mol Cell. 2002 Jul . 10(1):151-62. 10.1016/S1097-2765(02)00568-3 PubMed 12150915.
Backbone
  Vector backbone: pcDNA3-Flag
  Backbone manufacturer: FLAG (MDYKDDDDK) was cloned between HindIII and BamHI of pcDNA3
  Backbone size w/o insert (bp): 5500
  Vector type: Mammalian Expression
  Selectable markers: Neomycin (select with G418)
Growth in bacteria
  Bacterial resistance: Ampicillin, 100 μg/mL
  Growth temperature: 37°C
  Growth strain: DH5alpha
  Copy number: High Copy
Gene/Insert
  Gene/Insert name: TSC2 S939A/T1462A (alt names: tuberin; TSC2)
  Species: H. sapiens (human)
  Insert size (bp): 5400
  Mutation: S939A/T1462A
  Entrez Gene: TSC2 (a.k.a. LAM, PPP1R160, TSC4)
  Tag / fusion protein: Flag (N terminal on backbone)
  Cloning method: Restriction Enzyme; 5′ cloning site BamHI (not destroyed); 3′ cloning site XbaI (not destroyed)
  Sequencing primers: 5′ T7; 3′ SP6
Terms and licenses: Academic/Nonprofit Terms; Industry Terms: Not Available to Industry
Depositor comments: The first 276 base pairs of TSC2 were PCR-amplified from pcDNA6-TSC2 and inserted between the BamHI and NotI sites in frame with the FLAG-coding sequence in pcDNA3-FLAG. The remainder of TSC2 was subcloned from pcDNA6-TSC2 and inserted between the NotI and XbaI sites of the above construct. The pcDNA3-FLAG-tuberinS939A/T1462A construct was made by inserting the Bsu36I to EcoRV fragment of pcDNA3-FLAG-tuberinT1462A into these same sites on pcDNA3-FLAG-tuberinS939A.
How to cite: pcDNA3 Flag TSC2 (S939A/T1462A) was a gift from Brendan Manning (Addgene plasmid # 14131 ; http://n2t.net/addgene:14131 ; RRID:Addgene_14131)
