[The description below was written by a language model from this plasmid's Addgene catalogue record.]
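Description:
pcDNA3 Flag TSC2 (S939A/T1462A) is a mammalian expression plasmid encoding human TSC2 (tuberin), the tuberous sclerosis complex-2 tumor suppressor, with two phosphorylation-site substitutions. The backbone is pcDNA3-Flag, a derivative of pcDNA3 of about 5.5 kb in which a FLAG epitope coding sequence was placed between the HindIII and BamHI sites. It is maintained as a high-copy plasmid in E. coli under ampicillin selection, and it carries a neomycin resistance marker so that transfected mammalian cells can be selected with G418. The record does not list the promoter. pcDNA3 vectors normally drive the insert from the CMV immediate-early promoter, and the T7 and SP6 sequencing primers match the phage promoter sites that flank the pcDNA3 polylinker.

The insert, about 5.4 kb, lies between BamHI and XbaI, in frame with the upstream FLAG tag, so the protein is N-terminally FLAG-tagged for detection or immunoprecipitation. It was assembled in two steps. The first 276 bp of TSC2 were PCR-amplified and cloned BamHI to NotI, and the rest of the coding sequence was subcloned NotI to XbaI from a pcDNA6-TSC2 plasmid. The double mutant was then made by moving a Bsu36I–EcoRV fragment from the T1462A single mutant into the S939A single mutant.

Replacing serine 939 and threonine 1462 with alanine prevents phosphorylation at these positions. Judging from the associated publication, which identifies tuberin as a target of the PI3K/Akt pathway, the construct serves as a phosphorylation-deficient TSC2 for comparison with wild-type protein in studies of how that signaling regulates tuberin.
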