>Addgene plasmid #14131 | pcDNA3 Flag TSC2 (S939A/T1462A) | addgene partial sequence | sequence record 20286 | T7 5'-TAATACGACTCACTATAGGG-3'
ACGATGACGATAAAGCAAGGGATCCAGCCAAACCAACAAGCAAAGATTCAGGCTTGAAGGAGAAGTTTAA
GATTCTGTTGGGACTGGGAACACCGAGGCCAAATCCCAGGTCTGCAGAGGGTAAACAGACGGAGTTTATC
ATCACCGCGGAAATACTGAGAGAACTGAGCATGGAATGTGGCCTCAACAATCGCATCCGGATGATAGGGC
AGATTTGTGAAGTCGCAAAAACCAAGAAATTTGAAGAGCACGCAGTGGAAGCACTCTGGAAGGCGGTCGC
GGATCTGTTGCAGCCGGAGCGGCCGCTGGAGGCCCGGCACGCGGTGCTGGCTCTGCTGAAGGCCATCGTG
CAGGGGCAGGGCGAGCGTTTGGGGGTCCTCAGAGCCCTCTTCTTTAAGGTCATCAAGGATTACCCTTCCA
ACGAAGACCTTCACGAAAGGCTGGAGGTTTTCAAGGCCCTCACAGACAATGGGAGACACATCACCTACTT
GGAGGAAGAGCTGGCTGACTTTGTCCTGCAGTGGATGGATGTTGGCTTGTCCTCGGAATTCCTTCTGGTG
CTGGTGAACTTGGTCAAATTCAATAGCTGTTACCTCGACGAGTACATCGCAAGGATGGTTCAGATGATCT
GTCTGCTGTGCGTCCGGACCGCGTCCTCTGTGGACATAGAGGTCTCCCTGCAGGTGCTGGACGCCGTGGT
CTGCTACAACTGCCTGCCGGCTGAGAGCCTCCCGCTGTTCATCGTTACCCTCTGTCGCACCATCAACGTT
CAGGAGCTCTGCGAGCCTTGCTG
